Addgene plasmid #109677: p3E-rab20
Purpose: Multisite gateway vector for 3' tagging with rab20
Depositing lab: Rob Parton. Depositing organization: University of Queensland, Institute for Molecular Bioscience. Publication: In vivo cell biological screening identifies an endocytic capture mechanism for T-tubule formation. Hall TE, Martel N, Ariotti N, Xiong Z, Lo HP, Ferguson C, Rae J, Lim YW, Parton RG. Nat Commun. 2020 Jul 24;11(1):3711. doi: 10.1038/s41467-020-17486-w. PubMed 32709891.
Backbone
  Vector backbone: pDONR p2R-p3
  Vector type: Zebrafish plasmids
Growth in bacteria
  Bacterial resistance: Kanamycin, 50 μg/mL
  Growth temperature: 37°C
  Growth strain: DH5alpha
  Copy number: High Copy
Gene/Insert
  Gene/Insert name: rab20
  Species: D. rerio (zebrafish)
  Entrez Gene: rab20 (a.k.a. fb01f02, wu:fb01f02, wu:fj82g08, zgc:64047)
  Cloning method: Gateway Cloning
Terms and licenses: Academic/Nonprofit Terms; Industry Terms: Not Available to Industry
How to cite: p3E-rab20 was a gift from Rob Parton (Addgene plasmid # 109677 ; http://n2t.net/addgene:109677 ; RRID:Addgene_109677)
