[The description below was written by a language model from this plasmid's Addgene catalogue record and the feature table of its GenBank file.]
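Description:
p3E-rab20 is a 3,310 bp MultiSite Gateway 3' entry clone built on the pDONR P2R-P3 backbone and catalogued among zebrafish plasmids. It carries the zebrafish (Danio rerio) rab20 gene, which encodes a Rab-family small GTPase, introduced by Gateway cloning. The plasmid is maintained in E. coli through a high-copy ColE1/pUC-type origin and is selected with kanamycin via the aph(3')-Ia (KanR) gene. Tandem rrnB T1 and T2 transcription terminators lie upstream of the cloning region to insulate it from read-through transcription. M13 forward and reverse primer sites and a T7 promoter flank the cassette and are useful for sequence verification.

Neither of the two feature tables held for this plasmid annotates the rab20 coding sequence itself. It presumably occupies the unannotated interval of roughly 670 bp between the two recombination sites. The two tables describe the same circular sequence with different start coordinates. One labels the first site as attR2, while the other marks only the attB2 core at that position; both show attL3 on the other side.

The attR2/attL3 pair is what defines a 3' entry element. In a three-fragment LR Clonase reaction it recombines alongside a 5' entry clone (usually a promoter) and a middle entry clone (for example a fluorescent protein) into a destination vector. This places rab20 at the downstream end, so the middle-element product is fused to it. The entry clone has no eukaryotic promoter or polyadenylation signal annotated, so expression depends on the assembled destination construct. The stated purpose is 3' tagging with rab20, as part of a plasmid toolkit for in vivo cell biology in zebrafish.
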