LOCUS       Exported 3310 bp ds-DNA circular SYN 13-MAY-2021
DEFINITION  Multisite gateway vector for 3' tagging with rab20.
ACCESSION   .
VERSION     .
KEYWORDS    p3E-rab20
SOURCE      synthetic DNA construct
  ORGANISM  synthetic DNA construct
REFERENCE   1 (bases 1 to 3310)
  TITLE     Parton Lab Plasmids for in vivo cell biology in the zebrafish
REFERENCE   2 (bases 1 to 3310)
  AUTHORS   .
  TITLE     Direct Submission
  JOURNAL   Exported May 13, 2021 from SnapGene Server 1.1.58
            http://www.snapgene.com
FEATURES             Location/Qualifiers
     source          1..3310
                     /organism="synthetic DNA construct"
                     /mol_type="other DNA"
     primer_bind     92..109
                     /label=L4440
                     /note="L4440 vector, forward primer"
     terminator      268..295
                     /label=rrnB T2 terminator
                     /note="transcription terminator T2 from the E. coli rrnB
                     gene"
     terminator      387..473
                     /gene="Escherichia coli rrnB"
                     /label=rrnB T1 terminator
                     /note="transcription terminator T1 from the E. coli rrnB
                     gene"
     primer_bind     522..544
                     /label=M13/pUC Forward
                     /note="In lacZ gene"
     primer_bind     536..553
                     /label=M13 Forward
                     /note="In lacZ gene. Also called M13-F20 or M13 (-21)
                     Forward"
     primer_bind     537..553
                     /label=M13 fwd
                     /note="common sequencing primer, one of multiple similar
                     variants"
     protein_bind    complement(624..748)
                     /gene="mutant version of attR"
                     /label=attR2
                     /bound_moiety="LR Clonase(TM)"
                     /note="recombination site for the Gateway(R) LR reaction"
     protein_bind    complement(1419..1514)
                     /gene="mutant version of attL"
                     /label=attL3
                     /bound_moiety="LR Clonase(TM)"
                     /note="recombination site for the Gateway(R) LR reaction"
     primer_bind     complement(1551..1570)
                     /label=T7
                     /note="T7 promoter, forward primer"
     promoter        complement(1552..1570)
                     /label=T7 promoter
                     /note="promoter for bacteriophage T7 RNA polymerase"
     primer_bind     complement(1575..1591)
                     /label=M13 rev
                     /note="common sequencing primer, one of multiple similar
                     variants"
     primer_bind     complement(1575..1591)
                     /label=M13 Reverse
                     /note="In lacZ gene. Also called M13-rev"
     primer_bind     complement(1693..1712)
                     /label=pENTR-R
                     /note="pENTR vectors, reverse primer"
     CDS             1704..2513
                     /codon_start=1
                     /gene="aph(3')-Ia"
                     /product="aminoglycoside phosphotransferase"
                     /label=KanR
                     /note="confers resistance to kanamycin in bacteria or G418
                     (Geneticin(R)) in eukaryotes"
                     /translation="MSHIQRETSRPRLNSNMDADLYGYKWARDNVGQSGATIYRLYGKP
                     DAPELFLKHGKGSVANDVTDEMVRLNWLTEFMPLPTIKHFIRTPDDAWLLTTAIPGKTA
                     FQVLEEYPDSGENIVDALAVFLRRLHSIPVCNCPFNSDRVFRLAQAQSRMNNGLVDASD
                     FDDERNGWPVEQVWKEMHKLLPFSPDSVVTHGDFSLDNLIFDEGKLIGCIDVGRVGIAD
                     RYQDLAILWNCLGEFSPSLQKRLFQKYGIDNPDMNKLQFHLMLDEFF"
     primer_bind     complement(1771..1790)
                     /label=Kan-R
                     /note="Kanamycin resistance gene, reverse primer"
     rep_origin      2660..3248
                     /direction=RIGHT
                     /label=ori
                     /note="high-copy-number ColE1/pMB1/pBR322/pUC origin of
                     replication"
     primer_bind     3149..3168
                     /label=pBR322ori-F
                     /note="pBR322 origin, forward primer"
ORIGIN
        1 ctttcctgcg ttatcccctg attctgtgga taaccgtatt accgcctttg agtgagctga
       61 taccgctcgc cgcagccgaa cgaccgagcg cagcgagtca gtgagcgagg aagcggaaga
      121 gcgcccaata cgcaaaccgc ctctccccgc gcgttggccg attcattaat gcagctggca
      181 cgacaggttt cccgactgga aagcgggcag tgagcgcaac gcaattaata cgcgtaccgc
      241 tagccaggaa gagtttgtag aaacgcaaaa aggccatccg tcaggatggc cttctgctta
      301 gtttgatgcc tggcagttta tggcgggcgt cctgcccgcc accctccggg ccgttgcttc
      361 acaacgttca aatccgctcc cggcggattt gtcctactca ggagagcgtt caccgacaaa
      421 caacagataa aacgaaaggc ccagtcttcc gactgagcct ttcgttttat ttgatgcctg
      481 gcagttccct actctcgcgt taacgctagc atggatgttt tcccagtcac gacgttgtaa
      541 aacgacggcc agtcttaagc tcgggccctg cagctctaga gctcgaattc tacaggtcac
      601 taataccatc taagtagttg gttcatagtg actgcatatg ttgtgtttta cagtattatg
      661 tagtctgttt tttatgcaaa atctaattta atatattgat atttatatca ttttacgttt
      721 ctcgttcaac tttcttgtac aaagtggtga acgttggaaa gacttctctc ctccacagat
      781 acacggagag gaagtttaag gacacgataa gcaccgtcgg aggggcgttt ttcctcaaac
      841 agtggggtcc ctacaacatt tccatatggg atactgcagg tcgagagcag tttcacggtc
      901 tgggctccat gtactgccgt ggcgcagctg ctgtcatcct aacatatgat gtcaccaact
      961 ggcagagcct ggcggagctg gagaaccgct tcctgtcctt gactgacact gccaacgcag
     1021 actgcatctt cgcccttgtg gggaacaaag cggacctgac cgacccgttc gctcaagagc
     1081 ctgacagcga gagtgggagc gacccgcagc ctgtagcctc ctgcccgact cctcctgcca
     1141 gccctgtcca gcacaaacag gtgagcagag aggacgctgt ggctctgtac gcccgcgttc
     1201 tccgatacaa aggcctggac gagaagacct gcctgcccgc cgagaggatg tgcttcgaga
     1261 ccagcgctaa aacaggttac aacgtggacg ctttgttcga gaccttattt gatttagtac
     1321 tgccatccat tctgaagaag aggagcgagg gtgaagccac tgtagatctg gagacgccac
     1381 tagaggtgag aaggactaaa gctggctgct gtgcatagca actttattat acaaagttgg
     1441 cattataaaa aagcattgct tatcaatttg ttgcaacgaa caggtcacta tcagtcaaaa
     1501 taaaatcatt atttggagct ccatggtagc gttaacgcgg ccgcgatatc ccctatagtg
     1561 agtcgtatta catggtcata gctgtttcct ggcagctctg gcccgtgtct caaaatctct
     1621 gatgttacat tgcacaagat aaaaatatat catcatgaac aataaaactg tctgcttaca
     1681 taaacagtaa tacaaggggt gttatgagcc atattcaacg ggaaacgtcg aggccgcgat
     1741 taaattccaa catggatgct gatttatatg ggtataaatg ggctcgcgat aatgtcgggc
     1801 aatcaggtgc gacaatctat cgcttgtatg ggaagcccga tgcgccagag ttgtttctga
     1861 aacatggcaa aggtagcgtt gccaatgatg ttacagatga gatggtcaga ctaaactggc
     1921 tgacggaatt tatgcctctt ccgaccatca agcattttat ccgtactcct gatgatgcat
     1981 ggttactcac cactgcgatc cccggaaaaa cagcattcca ggtattagaa gaatatcctg
     2041 attcaggtga aaatattgtt gatgcgctgg cagtgttcct gcgccggttg cattcgattc
     2101 ctgtttgtaa ttgtcctttt aacagcgatc gcgtatttcg tctcgctcag gcgcaatcac
     2161 gaatgaataa cggtttggtt gatgcgagtg attttgatga cgagcgtaat ggctggcctg
     2221 ttgaacaagt ctggaaagaa atgcataaac ttttgccatt ctcaccggat tcagtcgtca
     2281 ctcatggtga tttctcactt gataacctta tttttgacga ggggaaatta ataggttgta
     2341 ttgatgttgg acgagtcgga atcgcagacc gataccagga tcttgccatc ctatggaact
     2401 gcctcggtga gttttctcct tcattacaga aacggctttt tcaaaaatat ggtattgata
     2461 atcctgatat gaataaattg cagtttcatt tgatgctcga tgagtttttc taatcagaat
     2521 tggttaattg gttgtaacac tggcagagca ttacgctgac ttgacgggac ggcgcaagct
     2581 catgaccaaa atcccttaac gtgagttacg cgtcgttcca ctgagcgtca gaccccgtag
     2641 aaaagatcaa aggatcttct tgagatcctt tttttctgcg cgtaatctgc tgcttgcaaa
     2701 caaaaaaacc accgctacca gcggtggttt gtttgccgga tcaagagcta ccaactcttt
     2761 ttccgaaggt aactggcttc agcagagcgc agataccaaa tactgtcctt ctagtgtagc
     2821 cgtagttagg ccaccacttc aagaactctg tagcaccgcc tacatacctc gctctgctaa
     2881 tcctgttacc agtggctgct gccagtggcg ataagtcgtg tcttaccggg ttggactcaa
     2941 gacgatagtt accggataag gcgcagcggt cgggctgaac ggggggttcg tgcacacagc
     3001 ccagcttgga gcgaacgacc tacaccgaac tgagatacct acagcgtgag cattgagaaa
     3061 gcgccacgct tcccgaaggg agaaaggcgg acaggtatcc ggtaagcggc agggtcggaa
     3121 caggagagcg cacgagggag cttccagggg gaaacgcctg gtatctttat agtcctgtcg
     3181 ggtttcgcca cctctgactt gagcgtcgat ttttgtgatg ctcgtcaggg gggcggagcc
     3241 tatggaaaaa cgccagcaac gcggcctttt tacggttcct ggccttttgc tggccttttg
     3301 ctcacatgtt
//
