LOCUS       Exported 3310 bp ds-DNA circular SYN 13-MAY-2021
DEFINITION  Multisite gateway vector for 3' tagging with rab20.
ACCESSION   .
VERSION     .
KEYWORDS    p3E-rab20
SOURCE      synthetic DNA construct
  ORGANISM  synthetic DNA construct
REFERENCE   1 (bases 1 to 3310)
  TITLE     Parton Lab Plasmids for in vivo cell biology in the zebrafish
REFERENCE   2 (bases 1 to 3310)
  AUTHORS   .
  TITLE     Direct Submission
  JOURNAL   Exported May 13, 2021 from SnapGene Server 1.1.58
            http://www.snapgene.com
FEATURES             Location/Qualifiers
     source          1..3310
                     /organism="synthetic DNA construct"
                     /mol_type="other DNA"
     protein_bind    complement(1..25)
                     /gene="mutant version of attB"
                     /label=attB2
                     /bound_moiety="BP Clonase(TM)"
                     /note="recombination site for the Gateway(R) BP reaction"
     protein_bind    complement(696..791)
                     /gene="mutant version of attL"
                     /label=attL3
                     /bound_moiety="LR Clonase(TM)"
                     /note="recombination site for the Gateway(R) LR reaction"
     primer_bind     complement(828..847)
                     /label=T7
                     /note="T7 promoter, forward primer"
     promoter        complement(829..847)
                     /label=T7 promoter
                     /note="promoter for bacteriophage T7 RNA polymerase"
     primer_bind     complement(852..868)
                     /label=M13 rev
                     /note="common sequencing primer, one of multiple similar
                     variants"
     primer_bind     complement(852..868)
                     /label=M13 Reverse
                     /note="In lacZ gene. Also called M13-rev"
     primer_bind     complement(970..989)
                     /label=pENTR-R
                     /note="pENTR vectors, reverse primer"
     CDS             981..1790
                     /codon_start=1
                     /gene="aph(3')-Ia"
                     /product="aminoglycoside phosphotransferase"
                     /label=KanR
                     /note="confers resistance to kanamycin in bacteria or G418
                     (Geneticin(R)) in eukaryotes"
                     /translation="MSHIQRETSRPRLNSNMDADLYGYKWARDNVGQSGATIYRLYGKP
                     DAPELFLKHGKGSVANDVTDEMVRLNWLTEFMPLPTIKHFIRTPDDAWLLTTAIPGKTA
                     FQVLEEYPDSGENIVDALAVFLRRLHSIPVCNCPFNSDRVFRLAQAQSRMNNGLVDASD
                     FDDERNGWPVEQVWKEMHKLLPFSPDSVVTHGDFSLDNLIFDEGKLIGCIDVGRVGIAD
                     RYQDLAILWNCLGEFSPSLQKRLFQKYGIDNPDMNKLQFHLMLDEFF"
     primer_bind     complement(1048..1067)
                     /label=Kan-R
                     /note="Kanamycin resistance gene, reverse primer"
     rep_origin      1937..2525
                     /direction=RIGHT
                     /label=ori
                     /note="high-copy-number ColE1/pMB1/pBR322/pUC origin of
                     replication"
     primer_bind     2426..2445
                     /label=pBR322ori-F
                     /note="pBR322 origin, forward primer"
     primer_bind     2679..2696
                     /label=L4440
                     /note="L4440 vector, forward primer"
     terminator      2855..2882
                     /label=rrnB T2 terminator
                     /note="transcription terminator T2 from the E. coli rrnB
                     gene"
     terminator      2974..3060
                     /gene="Escherichia coli rrnB"
                     /label=rrnB T1 terminator
                     /note="transcription terminator T1 from the E. coli rrnB
                     gene"
     primer_bind     3109..3131
                     /label=M13/pUC Forward
                     /note="In lacZ gene"
     primer_bind     3123..3140
                     /label=M13 Forward
                     /note="In lacZ gene. Also called M13-F20 or M13 (-21)
                     Forward"
     primer_bind     3124..3140
                     /label=M13 fwd
                     /note="common sequencing primer, one of multiple similar
                     variants"
ORIGIN
        1 gttcaacttt cttgtacaaa gtggtgaacg ttggaaagac ttctctcctc cacagataca
       61 cggagaggaa gtttaaggac acgataagca ccgtcggagg ggcgtttttc ctcaaacagt
      121 ggggtcccta caacatttcc atatgggata ctgcaggtcg agagcagttt cacggtctgg
      181 gctccatgta ctgccgtggc gcagctgctg tcatcctaac atatgatgtc accaactggc
      241 agagcctggc ggagctggag aaccgcttcc tgtccttgac tgacactgcc aacgcagact
      301 gcatcttcgc ccttgtgggg aacaaagcgg acctgaccga cccgttcgct caagagcctg
      361 acagcgagag tgggagcgac ccgcagcctg tagcctcctg cccgactcct cctgccagcc
      421 ctgtccagca caaacaggtg agcagagagg acgctgtggc tctgtacgcc cgcgttctcc
      481 gatacaaagg cctggacgag aagacctgcc tgcccgccga gaggatgtgc ttcgagacca
      541 gcgctaaaac aggttacaac gtggacgctt tgttcgagac cttatttgat ttagtactgc
      601 catccattct gaagaagagg agcgagggtg aagccactgt agatctggag acgccactag
      661 aggtgagaag gactaaagct ggctgctgtg catagcaact ttattataca aagttggcat
      721 tataaaaaag cattgcttat caatttgttg caacgaacag gtcactatca gtcaaaataa
      781 aatcattatt tggagctcca tggtagcgtt aacgcggccg cgatatcccc tatagtgagt
      841 cgtattacat ggtcatagct gtttcctggc agctctggcc cgtgtctcaa aatctctgat
      901 gttacattgc acaagataaa aatatatcat catgaacaat aaaactgtct gcttacataa
      961 acagtaatac aaggggtgtt atgagccata ttcaacggga aacgtcgagg ccgcgattaa
     1021 attccaacat ggatgctgat ttatatgggt ataaatgggc tcgcgataat gtcgggcaat
     1081 caggtgcgac aatctatcgc ttgtatggga agcccgatgc gccagagttg tttctgaaac
     1141 atggcaaagg tagcgttgcc aatgatgtta cagatgagat ggtcagacta aactggctga
     1201 cggaatttat gcctcttccg accatcaagc attttatccg tactcctgat gatgcatggt
     1261 tactcaccac tgcgatcccc ggaaaaacag cattccaggt attagaagaa tatcctgatt
     1321 caggtgaaaa tattgttgat gcgctggcag tgttcctgcg ccggttgcat tcgattcctg
     1381 tttgtaattg tccttttaac agcgatcgcg tatttcgtct cgctcaggcg caatcacgaa
     1441 tgaataacgg tttggttgat gcgagtgatt ttgatgacga gcgtaatggc tggcctgttg
     1501 aacaagtctg gaaagaaatg cataaacttt tgccattctc accggattca gtcgtcactc
     1561 atggtgattt ctcacttgat aaccttattt ttgacgaggg gaaattaata ggttgtattg
     1621 atgttggacg agtcggaatc gcagaccgat accaggatct tgccatccta tggaactgcc
     1681 tcggtgagtt ttctccttca ttacagaaac ggctttttca aaaatatggt attgataatc
     1741 ctgatatgaa taaattgcag tttcatttga tgctcgatga gtttttctaa tcagaattgg
     1801 ttaattggtt gtaacactgg cagagcatta cgctgacttg acgggacggc gcaagctcat
     1861 gaccaaaatc ccttaacgtg agttacgcgt cgttccactg agcgtcagac cccgtagaaa
     1921 agatcaaagg atcttcttga gatccttttt ttctgcgcgt aatctgctgc ttgcaaacaa
     1981 aaaaaccacc gctaccagcg gtggtttgtt tgccggatca agagctacca actctttttc
     2041 cgaaggtaac tggcttcagc agagcgcaga taccaaatac tgttcttcta gtgtagccgt
     2101 agttaggcca ccacttcaag aactctgtag caccgcctac atacctcgct ctgctaatcc
     2161 tgttaccagt ggctgctgcc agtggcgata agtcgtgtct taccgggttg gactcaagac
     2221 gatagttacc ggataaggcg cagcggtcgg gctgaacggg gggttcgtgc acacagccca
     2281 gcttggagcg aacgacctac accgaactga gatacctaca gcgtgagcta tgagaaagcg
     2341 ccacgcttcc cgaagggaga aaggcggaca ggtatccggt aagcggcagg gtcggaacag
     2401 gagagcgcac gagggagctt ccagggggaa acgcctggta tctttatagt cctgtcgggt
     2461 ttcgccacct ctgacttgag cgtcgatttt tgtgatgctc gtcagggggg cggagcctat
     2521 ggaaaaacgc cagcaacgcg gcctttttac ggttcctggc cttttgctgg ccttttgctc
     2581 acatgttctt tcctgcgtta tcccctgatt ctgtggataa ccgtattacc gcctttgagt
     2641 gagctgatac cgctcgccgc agccgaacga ccgagcgcag cgagtcagtg agcgaggaag
     2701 cggaagagcg cccaatacgc aaaccgcctc tccccgcgcg ttggccgatt cattaatgca
     2761 gctggcacga caggtttccc gactggaaag cgggcagtga gcgcaacgca attaatacgc
     2821 gtaccgctag ccaggaagag tttgtagaaa cgcaaaaagg ccatccgtca ggatggcctt
     2881 ctgcttagtt tgatgcctgg cagtttatgg cgggcgtcct gcccgccacc ctccgggccg
     2941 ttgcttcaca acgttcaaat ccgctcccgg cggatttgtc ctactcagga gagcgttcac
     3001 cgacaaacaa cagataaaac gaaaggccca gtcttccgac tgagcctttc gttttatttg
     3061 atgcctggca gttccctact ctcgcgttaa cgctagcatg gatgttttcc cagtcacgac
     3121 gttgtaaaac gacggccagt cttaagctcg ggccctgcag ctctagagct cgaattctac
     3181 aggtcactaa taccatctaa gtagttggtt catagtgact gcatatgttg tgttttacag
     3241 tattatgtag tctgtttttt atgcaaaatc taatttaata tattgatatt tatatcattt
     3301 tacgtttctc
//
